>Addgene plasmid #236572 | pMK025 | addgene full sequence | sequence record 471575 | Addgene NGS Result
GGCTGCACTGCTTGGCGTGCATCGCTCGACCCTGTACCGCGCACTTGAGCGCAGCGAGGAAGTGACGCCC
ACCGAGGCCAGGCGGCGCGGTGCCTTCCGTGAGGACGCATTGACCGAGGCCGACGCCCTGGCGGCCGCCG
AGAATGAACGCCAAGAGGAACAAGCATGAAACCGCACCAGGACGGCCAGGACGAACCGTTTTTCATTACC
GAAGAGATCGAGGCGGAGATGATCGCGGCCGGGTACGTGTTCGAGCCGCCCGCGCACGTCTCAACCGTGC
GGCTGCATGAAATCCTGGCCGGTTTGTCTGATGCCAAGCTGGCGGCCTGGCCGGCCAGCTTGGCCGCTGA
AGAAACCGAGCGCCGCCGTCTAAAAAGGTGATGTGTATTTGAGTAAAACAGCTTGCGTCATGCGGTCGCT
GCGTATATGATGCGATGAGTAAATAAACAAATACGCAAGGGGAACGCATGAAGGTTATCGCTGTACTTAA
CCAGAAAGGCGGGTCAGGCAAGACGACCATCGCAACCCATCTAGCCCGCGCCCTGCAACTCGCCGGGGCC
GATGTTCTGTTAGTCGATTCCGATCCCCAGGGCAGTGCCCGCGATTGGGCGGCCGTGCGGGAAGATCAAC
CGCTAACCGTTGTCGGCATCGACCGCCCGACGATTGACCGCGACGTGAAGGCCATCGGCCGGCGCGACTT
CGTAGTGATCGACGGAGCGCCCCAGGCGGCGGACTTGGCTGTGTCCGCGATCAAGGCAGCCGACTTCGTG
CTGATTCCGGTGCAGCCAAGCCCTTACGACATATGGGCCACCGCCGACCTGGTGGAGCTGGTTAAGCAGC
GCATTGAGGTCACGGATGGAAGGCTACAAGCGGCCTTTGTCGTGTCGCGGGCGATCAAAGGCACGCGCAT
CGGCGGTGAGGTTGCCGAGGCGCTGGCCGGGTACGAGCTGCCCATTCTTGAGTCCCGTATCACGCAGCGC
GTGAGCTACCCAGGCACTGCCGCCGCCGGCACAACCGTTCTTGAATCAGAACCCGAGGGCGACGCTGCCC
GCGAGGTCCAGGCGCTGGCCGCTGAAATTAAATCAAAACTCATTTGAGTTAATGAGGTAAAGAGAAAATG
AGCAAAAGCACAAACACGCTAAGTGCCGGCCGTCCGAGCGCACGCAGCAGCAAGGCTGCAACGTTGGCCA
GCCTGGCAGACACGCCAGCCATGAAGCGGGTCAACTTTCAGTTGCCGGCGGAGGATCACACCAAGCTGAA
GATGTACGCGGTACGCCAAGGCAAGACCATTACCGAGCTGCTATCTGAATACATCGCGCAGCTACCAGAG
TAAATGAGCAAATGAATAAATGAGTAGATGAATTTTAGCGGCTAAAGGAGGCGGCATGGAAAATCAAGAA
CAACCAGGCACCGACGCCGTGGAATGCCCCATGTGTGGAGGAACGGGCGGTTGGCCAGGCGTAAGCGGCT
GGGTTGCCTGCCGGCCCTGCAATGGCACTGGAACCCCCAAGCCCGAGGAATCGGCGTGAGCGGTCGCAAA
CCATCCGGCCCGGTACAAATCGGCGCGGCGCTGGGTGATGACCTGGTGGAGAAGTTGAAGGCCGCGCAGG
CCGCCCAGCGGCAACGCATCGAGGCAGAAGCACGCCCCGGTGAATCGTGGCAAGCGGCCGCTGATCGAAT
CCGCAAAGAATCCCGGCAACCGCCGGCAGCCGGTGCGCCGTCGATTAGGAAGCCGCCCAAGGGCGACGAG
CAACCAGATTTTTTCGTTCCGATGCTCTATGACGTGGGCACCCGCGATAGTCGCAGCATCATGGACGTGG
CCGTTTTCCGTCTGTCGAAGCGTGACCGACGAGCTGGCGAGGTGATCCGCTACGAGCTTCCAGACGGGCA
CGTAGAGGTTTCCGCAGGGCCGGCCGGCATGGCCAGTGTGTGGGATTACGACCTGGTACTGATGGCGGTT
TCCCATCTAACCGAATCCATGAACCGATACCGGGAAGGGAAGGGAGACAAGCCCGGCCGCGTGTTCCGTC
CACACGTTGCGGACGTACTCAAGTTCTGCCGGCGAGCCGATGGCGGAAAGCAGAAAGACGACCTGGTAGA
AACCTGCATTCGGTTAAACACCACGCACGTTGCCATGCAGCGTACGAAGAAGGCCAAGAACGGCCGCCTG
GTGACGGTATCCGAGGGTGAAGCCTTGATTAGCCGCTACAAGATCGTAAAGAGCGAAACCGGGCGGCCGG
AGTACATCGAGATCGAGCTAGCTGATTGGATGTACCGCGAGATCACAGAAGGCAAGAACCCGGACGTGCT
GACGGTTCACCCCGATTACTTTTTGATCGATCCCGGCATCGGCCGTTTTCTCTACCGCCTGGCACGCCGC
GCCGCAGGCAAGGCAGAAGCCAGATGGTTGTTCAAGACGATCTACGAACGCAGTGGCAGCGCCGGAGAGT
TCAAGAAGTTCTGTTTCACCGTGCGCAAGCTGATCGGGTCAAATGACCTGCCGGAGTACGATTTGAAGGA
GGAGGCGGGGCAGGCTGGCCCGATCCTAGTCATGCGCTACCGCAACCTGATCGAGGGCGAAGCATCCGCC
GGTTCCTAATGTACGGAGCAGATGCTAGGGCAAATTGCCCTAGCAGGGGAAAAAGGTCGAAAAGGTCTCT
TTCCTGTGGATAGCACGTACATTGGGAACCCAAAGCCGTACATTGGGAACCGGAACCCGTACATTGGGAA
CCCAAAGCCGTACATTGGGAACCGGTCACACATGTAAGTGACTGATATAAAAGAGAAAAAAGGCGATTTT
TCCGCCTAAAACTCTTTAAAACTTATTAAAACTCTTAAAACCCGCCTGGCCTGTGCATAACTGTCTGGCC
AGCGCACAGCCGAAGAGCTGCAAAAAGCGCCTACCCTTCGGTCGCTGCGCTCCCTACGCCCCGCCGCTTC
GCGTCGGCCTATCGCGGCCGCTGGCCGCTCAAAAATGGCTGGCCTACGGCCAGGCAATCTACCAGGGCGC
GGACAAGCCGCGCCGTCGCCACTCGACCGCCGGCGCCCACATCAAGGCACCCTGCCTCGCGCGTTTCGGT
GATGACGGTGAAAACCTCTGACACATGCAGCTCCCGGAGACGGTCACAGCTTGTCTGTAAGCGGATGCCG
GGAGCAGACAAGCCCGTCAGGGCGCGTCAGCGGGTGTTGGCGGGTGTCGGGGCGCAGCCATGACCCAGTC
ACGTAGCGATAGCGGAGTGTATACTGGCTTAACTATGCGGCATCAGAGCAGATTGTACTGAGAGTGCACC
ATATGCGGTGTGAAATACCGCACAGATGCGTAAGGAGAAAATACCGCATCAGGCGCTCTTCCGCTTCCTC
GCTCACTGACTCGCTGCGCTCGGTCGTTCGGCTGCGGCGAGCGGTATCAGCTCACTCAAAGGCGGTAATA
CGGTTATCCACAGAATCAGGGGATAACGCAGGAAAGAACATGTGAGCAAAAGGCCAGCAAAAGGCCAGGA
ACCGTAAAAAGGCCGCGTTGCTGGCGTTTTTCCATAGGCTCCGCCCCCCTGACGAGCATCACAAAAATCG
ACGCTCAAGTCAGAGGTGGCGAAACCCGACAGGACTATAAAGATACCAGGCGTTTCCCCCTGGAAGCTCC
CTCGTGCGCTCTCCTGTTCCGACCCTGCCGCTTACCGGATACCTGTCCGCCTTTCTCCCTTCGGGAAGCG
TGGCGCTTTCTCATAGCTCACGCTGTAGGTATCTCAGTTCGGTGTAGGTCGTTCGCTCCAAGCTGGGCTG
TGTGCACGAACCCCCCGTTCAGCCCGACCGCTGCGCCTTATCCGGTAACTATCGTCTTGAGTCCAACCCG
GTAAGACACGACTTATCGCCACTGGCAGCAGCCACTGGTAACAGGATTAGCAGAGCGAGGTATGTAGGCG
GTGCTACAGAGTTCTTGAAGTGGTGGCCTAACTACGGCTACACTAGAAGGACAGTATTTGGTATCTGCGC
TCTGCTGAAGCCAGTTACCTTCGGAAAAAGAGTTGGTAGCTCTTGATCCGGCAAACAAACCACCGCTGGT
AGCGGTGGTTTTTTTGTTTGCAAGCAGCAGATTACGCGCAGAAAAAAAGGATCTCAAGAAGATCCTTTGA
TCTTTTCTACGGGGTCTGACGCTCAGTGGAACGAAAACTCACGTTAAGGGATTTTGGTCATGCATTCTAG
GTACTAAAACAATTCATCCAGTAAAATATAATATTTTATTTTCTCCCAATCAGGCTTGATCCCCAGTAAG
TCAAAAAATAGCTCGACATACTGTTCTTCCCCGATATCCTCCCTGATCGACCGGACGCAGAAGGCAATGT
CATACCACTTGTCCGCCCTGCCGCTTCTCCCAAGATCAATAAAGCCACTTACTTTGCCATCTTTCACAAA
GATGTTGCTGTCTCCCAGGTCGCCGTGGGAAAAGACAAGTTCCTCTTCGGGCTTTTCCGTCTTTAAAAAA
TCATACAGCTCGCGCGGATCTTTAAATGGAGTGTCTTCTTCCCAGTTTTCGCAATCCACATCGGCCAGAT
CGTTATTCAGTAAGTAATCCAATTCGGCTAAGCGGCTGTCTAAGCTATTCGTATAGGGACAATCCGATAT
GTCGATGGAGTGAAAGAGCCTGATGCACTCCGCATACAGCTCGATAATCTTTTCAGGGCTTTGTTCATCT
TCATACTCTTCCGAGCAAAGGACGCCATCGGCCTCACTCATGAGCAGATTGCTCCAGCCATCATGCCGTT
CAAAGTGCAGGACCTTTGGAACAGGCAGCTTTCCTTCCAGCCATAGCATCATGTCCTTTTCCCGTTCCAC
ATCATAGGTGGTCCCTTTATACCGGCTGTCCGTCATTTTTAAATATAGGTTTTCATTTTCTCCCACCAGC
TTATATACCTTAGCAGGAGACATTCCTTCCGTATCTTTTACGCAGCGGTATTTTTCGATCAGTTTTTTCA
ATTCCGGTGATATTCTCATTTTAGCCATTTATTATTTCCTTCCTCTTTTCTACAGTATTTAAAGATACCC
CAAGAAGCTAATTATAACAAGACGAACTCCAATTCACTGTTCCTTGCATTCTAAAACCTTAAATACCAGA
AAACAGCTTTTTCAAAGTTGTTTTCAAAGTTGGCGTATAACATAGTATCGACGGAGCCGATTTTGAAACC
GCGGTGATCACAGGCAGCAACGCTCTGTCATCGTTACAATCAACATGCTACCCTCCGCGAGATCATCCGT
GTTTCAAACCCGGCAGCTTAGTTGCCGTTCTTCCGAATAGCATCGGTAACATGAGCAAAGTCTGCCGCCT
TACAACGGCTCTCCCGCTGACGCCGTCCCGGACTGATGGGCTGCCTGTATCGAGTGGTGATTTTGTGCCG
AGCTGCCGGTCGGGGAGCTGTTGGCTGGCTGGTGGCAGGATATATTGTGGTGTAAACAAATTGACGCTTA
GACAACTTAATAACACATTGCGGACGTTTTTAATGTACTGAATTAACGCCGAATTAATTCGGGGGATCTG
GATTTTAGTACTGGATTTTGGTTTTAGGAATTAGAAATTTTATTGATAGAAGTATTTTACAAATACAAAT
ACATACTAAGGGTTTCTTATATGCTCAACACATGAGCGAAACCCTATAGGAACCCTAATTCCCTTATCTG
GGAACTACTCACACATTATTATGGAGAAACTCGAGCTTGTCGATCGACAGATCCCGGTCGGCATCTACTC
TATTTCTTTGCCCTCGGACGAGTGCTGGGGCGTCGGTTTCCACTATCGGCGAGTACTTCTACACAGCCAT
CGGTCCAGACGGCCGCGCTTCTGCGGGCGATTTGTGTACGCCCGACAGTCCCGGCTCCGGATCGGACGAT
TGCGTCGCATCGACCCTGCGCCCAAGCTGCATCATCGAAATTGCCGTCAACCAAGCTCTGATAGAGTTGG
TCAAGACCAATGCGGAGCATATACGCCCGGAGTCGTGGCGATCCTGCAAGCTCCGGATGCCTCCGCTCGA
AGTAGCGCGTCTGCTGCTCCATACAAGCCAACCACGGCCTCCAGAAGAAGATGTTGGCGACCTCGTATTG
GGAATCCCCGAACATCGCCTCGCTCCAGTCAATGACCGCTGTTATGCGGCCATTGTCCGTCAGGACATTG
TTGGAGCCGAAATCCGCGTGCACGAGGTGCCGGACTTCGGGGCAGTCCTCGGCCCAAAGCATCAGCTCAT
CGAGAGCCTGCGCGACGGACGCACTGACGGTGTCGTCCATCACAGTTTGCCAGTGATACACATGGGGATC
AGCAATCGCGCATATGAAATCACGCCATGTAGTGTATTGACCGATTCCTTGCGGTCCGAATGGGCCGAAC
CCGCTCGTCTGGCTAAGATCGGCCGCAGCGATCGCATCCATAGCCTCCGCGACCGGTTGTAGAACAGCGG
GCAGTTCGGTTTCAGGCAGGTCTTGCAACGTGACACCCTGTGAACGGCGGGAGATGCAATAGGTCAGGCT
CTCGCTAAACTCCCCAATGTCAAGCACTTCCGGAATCGGGAGCGCGGCCGATGCAAAGTGCCGATAAACA
TAACGATCTTTGTAGAAACCATCGGCGCAGCTATTTACCCGCAGGACATATCCACGCCCTCCTACATCGA
AGCTGAAAGCACGAGATTCTTCGCCCTCCGAGAGCTGCATCAGGTCGGAGACGCTGTCGAACTTTTCGAT
CAGAAACTTCTCGACAGACGTCGCGGTGAGTTCAGGCTTTTTCATATCTCATTGCCCCCCGGATCTGCGA
AAGCTCGAGAGAGATAGATTTGTAGAGAGAGACTGGTGATTTCAGCGTGTCCTCTCCAAATGAAATGAAC
TTCCTTATATAGAGGAAGGGTCTTGCGAAGGATAGTGGGATTGTGCGTCATCCCTTACGTCAGTGGAGAT
ATCACATCAATCCACTTGCTTTGAAGACGTGGTTGGAACGTCTTCTTTTTCCACGATGCTCCTCGTGGGT
GGGGGTCCATCTTTGGGACCACTGTCGGCAGAGGCATCTTGAACGATAGCCTTTCCTTTATCGCAATGAT
GGCATTTGTAGGTGCCACCTTCCTTTTCTACTGTCCTTTTGATGAAGTGACAGATAGCTGGGCAATGGAA
TCCGAGGAGGTTTCCCGATATTACCCTTTGTTGAAAAGTCTCAATAGCCCTTTGGTCTTCTGAGACTGTA
TCTTTGATATTCTTGGAGTAGACGAGAGTGTCGTGCTCCACCATGTTCACATCAATCCACTTGCTTTGAA
GACGTGGTTGGAACGTCTTCTTTTTCCACGATGCTCCTCGTGGGTGGGGGTCCATCTTTGGGACCACTGT
CGGCAGAGGCATCTTGAACGATAGCCTTTCCTTTATCGCAATGATGGCATTTGTAGGTGCCACCTTCCTT
TTCTACTGTCCTTTTGATGAAGTGACAGATAGCTGGGCAATGGAATCCGAGGAGGTTTCCCGATATTACC
CTTTGTTGAAAAGTCTCAATAGCCCTTTGGTCTTCTGAGACTGTATCTTTGATATTCTTGGAGTAGACGA
GAGTGTCGTGCTCCACCATGTTGGCAAGCTGCTCTAGCCAATACGCAAACCGCCTCTCCCCGCGCGTTGG
CCGATTCATTAATGCAGCTGGCACGACAGGTTTCCCGACTGGAAAGCGGGCAGTGAGCGCAACGCAATTA
ATGTGAGTTAGCTCACTCATTAGGCACCCCAGGCTTTACACTTTATGCTTCCGGCTCGTATGTTGTGTGG
AATTGTGAGCGGATAACAATTTCACACAGGAAACAGCTATGACCATGATTACGAATTCGTTGTCAATCAA
TTGGCAAGTCATAAAATGCATTAAAAAATATTTTCATACTCAACTACAAATCCATGAGTATAACTATAAT
TATAAAGCAATGATTAGAATCTGACAAGGATTCTGGAAAATTACATAAAGGAAAGTTCATAAATGTCTAA
AACACAAGAGGACATACTTGTATTCAGTAACATTTGCAGCTTTTCTAGGTCTGAAAATATATTTGTTGCC
TAGTGAATAAGCATAATGGTACAACTACAAGTGTTTTACTCCTCATATTAACTTCGGTCATTAGAGGCCA
CGATTTGACACATTTTTACTCAAAACAAAATGTTTGCATATCTCTTATAATTTCAAATTCAACACACAAC
AAATAAGAGAAAAAACAAATAATATTAATTTGAGAATGAACAAAAGGACCATATCATTCATTAACTCTTC
TCCATCCATTTCCATTTCACAGTTCGATAGCGAAAACCGAATAAAAAACACAGTAAATTACAAGCACAAC
AAATGGTACAAGAAAAACAGTTTTCCCAATGCCATAATACTCAAACTCAGTAGGATTCTGGTGTGTGCGC
AATGAAACTGATGCATTGAACTTGACGAACGTTGTCGAAACCGATGATACGAACGAAAGCTCTGTCCCAT
TCGCCATGCCGAAGCATGTTGCCCAGCCGGCGCCAGCGAGGAGGCTGGGACCATGCCGGCCCATCGCAGG
TGACCACTTTGTACAAGAAAGCTGAACGAGAAACGTAAAATGATATAAATATCAATATATTAAATTAGAT
TTTGCATAAAAAACAGACTACATAATACTGTAAAACACAACATATCCAGTCACTATGGTCGACCTGCAGA
CTGGCTGTGTATAAGGGAGCCTGACATTTATATTCCCCAGAACATCAGGTTAATGGCGTTTTTGATGTCA
TTTTCGCGGTGGCTGAGATCAGCCACTTCTTCCCCGATAACGGAGGCCGGCACACTGGCCATATCGGTGG
TCATCATGCGCCAGCTTTCATCCCCGATATGCACCACCGGGTAAAGTTCACGGGGGACTTTATCTGACAG
CAGACGTGCACTGGCCAGGGGGATCACCATCCGTCGCCCGGGCGTGTCAATAATATCACTCTGTACATCC
ACAAACAGACGATAACGGCTCTCTCTTTTATAGGTGTAAACCTTAAACTGCATTTCACCAGCCCCTGTTC
TCGTCAGCAAAAGAGCCGTTCATTTCAATAAACCGGGCGACCTCAGCCATCCCTTCCTGATTTTCCGCTT
TCCAGCGTTCGGCACGCAGACGACGGGCTTCATTCTGCATGGTTGTGCTTACCAGACCGGAGATATTGAC
ATCATATATGCCTTGAGCAACTGATAGCTGTCGCTGTCAACTGTCACTGTAATACGCTGCTTCATAGCAT
ACCTCTTTTTGACATACTTCGGGTATACATATCAGTATATATTCTTATACCGCAAAAATCAGCGCGCAAA
TACGCATACTGTTATCTGGCTTTTAGTAAGCCGGATCCTCTAGATTACGCCCCGCCTGCCACTCATCGCA
GTACTGTTGTAATTCATTAAGCATTCTGCCGACATGGAAGCCATCACAAACGGCATGATGAACCTGAATC
GCCAGCGGCATCAGCACCTTGTCGCCTTGCGTATAATATTTGCCCATGGTGAAAACGGGGGCGAAGAAGT
TGTCCATATTGGCCACGTTTAAATCAAAACTGGTGAAACTCACCCAGGGATTGGCTGAGACGAAAAACAT
ATTCTCAATAAACCCTTTAGGGAAATAGGCCAGGTTTTCACCGTAACACGCCACATCTTGCGAATATATG
TGTAGAAACTGCCGGAAATCGTCGTGGTATTCACTCCAGAGCGATGAAAACGTTTCAGTTTGCTCATGGA
AAACGGTGTAACAAGGGTGAACACTATCCCATATCACCAGCTCACCGTCTTTCATTGCCATACGGAATTC
CGGATGAGCATTCATCAGGCGGGCAAGAATGTGAATAAAGGCCGGATAAAACTTGTGCTTATTTTTCTTT
ACGGTCTTTAAAAAGGCCGTAATATCCAGCTGAACGGTCTGGTTATAGGTACATTGAGCGACTGACTGAA
ATGCCTCAAAATGTTCTTTACGATGCCATTGGGATATATCAACGGTGGTATATCCAGTGATTTTTTTCTC
CATTTTAGCTTCCTTAGCTCCTGAAAATCTCGACGGATCCTAACTCAAAATCCACACATTATACGAGCCG
GAAGCATAAAGTGTAAAGCCTGGGGTTCCTAATGCGGCCGCCATAGTGACTGGATATGTTGTGTTTTACA
GTATTATGTAGTCTGTTTTTTATGCAAAATCTAATTTAATATATTGATATTTATATCATTTTACGTTTCT
CGTTCAGCTTTTTTGTACAAACTTGTCACCTGCTTTTTTGAAACTCTCATGACTAAAGTCACGAGATTCT
TGGGAACAGAGCATACTTACCGGCTTATTTCTTTGCCGGCAGAGGTTTCTCTTGTTTACCAAGCTACCCC
CGCAATTCCTGCGGTTCCTGTTTGCTTCTGTATTGCTAAGACCCCGGAGTCAGAGCTCTTATCCTGAGTC
CCTCAGCCAGTATATTTCTTGCTGCATTGACGTCACGGTCATGGTGGGCATGACAAACAGGACAGGTCCA
CTCCCTTACATGGAGAGGCTTCTTCCTGTCCTTGTGGCCGCACTCTGAGCATATCTGACTTGACGGAAAC
CATCTGCTTATCCTGATGACTTCTTTTCCATACCAGGAAGCCTTGTACTGCAGTTTCGATACAAGGCTCG
TCCATGATACATCAGAGATGCTTTTTGCCAGTTTATGATTGCGCATCATGCCCTTAACGTTAAGGTCCTC
GATACAGATGATATCGTGGTTTTTGACTATCTCTGTACTGAGTTTGTTAAGATATTCTTTTCGCTGGTTT
GCAACCTTTTCATAAAGTCTCGCTACCTTCCGCCTTTGCTTCTGATAGTTCCTGGCTTCAGAAAGGGAAA
TGCCCCTTTTCTCCGCAGCAAGTGCACGCCTTGCAAGCTTTCGCTGCTCCCGTCTAAGCCTTTCTTCCAT
TTGCCTGGTAAAATGATTGTTGTCATGCCTGCTTCCGTCTGACATAACCGCAAAGTCAATGATTCCGAGG
TCAATTCCGACAGATGAGTCAGTCTTTGGCAATTCACAGATCTCCTCTTCGCATAGGATCGATACGAAGA
ATTTCCCGCTCGATTTCCTTCGTACTGTGGCATTCAGTATACGGCCTTTCATCTCCCTACTGTCTGCAAA
CTTGACAAGGCCCAGCTTAGGCAGCTTCAGACAATTTCCGGAAACTGCGATGTTGTTGTTCGTATATTGT
GTCGTGTAGCTTTGCCTCGGGCTCTTCTTGCTCTTGAACTGGGGATGCTCGTTCTGTCCTTTGAAAAAGC
GGGAGAAGGCGTCCGACAGGTTACGAAGCGAATTCTGGAGCGAGAACTTATCCACTTCACAAAGCCATAC
TGTTTCCGGGTCCCTCTTAAGCTTTGTCAGAAGTTTGGAGCATGCGTAATAAGTCAGACCTTTTCCGGTC
TCCTCATATTCCTTGTTCCAAAGTTCCAGGAAATGGTTGTATACATACCTTGAACTGCCTATTGTCTTGG
CAATCAGTGTTTCCTGCTTCTTATCTGGATAGATACGGTATTCATAGGCTTTATGCTGCAGCATAGCAGC
TGGAACTCCGTGGATTCCAACCTTTCTCTTCTTCTTTGGAGCCATCTTATCATCATCATCCTTGTAATCC
TTATCATCATCATCCTTGTAATCCATCTGTTAATCAGAAAAACTCAGATTAATCGACAAATTCGATCGCA
CAAACTAGAAACTAACACCAGATCTAGATAGAAATCACAAATCGAAGAGTAATTATTCGACAAAACTCAA
ATTATTTGAACAAATCGGATGATATCTATGAAACCCTAATCGAGAATTAAGATGATATCTAACGATCAAA
CCCAGAAAATCGTCTTCGATCTAAGATTAACAGAATCTAAACCAAAGAACATATACGAAATTGGGATCGA
ACGAAAACAAAATCGAAGATTTTGAGAGAATAAGGAACACAGAAATTTACCTTGATCACGGTAGAGAGAA
TTGAGAGAAAGTTTTTAAGATTTTGAGAAATTGAAATCTGAATTGTGAAGAAGAAGAGCTCTTTGGGTAT
TGTTTTATAGAAGAAGAAGAAGAAAAGACGAGGACGACTAGGTCACGAGAAAGCTAAGGCGGTGAAGCAA
TAGCTAATAATAAAATGACACGTGTATTGAGCGTTGTTTACACGCAAAGTTGTTTTTGGCTAATTGCCTT
ATTTTTAGGTTGAGGAAAAGTATTTGTGCTTTGAGTTGATAAACACGACTCGTGTGTGCCGGCTGCAACC
ACTTTGACGCCGTTTATTACTGACTCGTCGACAACCACAATTTCTAACGGTCGTCATAAGATCCAGCCGT
TGAGATTTAACGATCGTTACGATTTATATTTTTTTAGCATTATCGTTTTATTTTTTAAATATACGGTGGA
GCTGAAAATTGGCAATAATTGAACCGTGGGTCCCACTGCATTGAAGCGTATTTCGTATTTTCTAGAATTC
TTCGTGCTTTATTTCTTTTCCTTTTTGTTTTTTTTTGCCATTTATCTAATGCAAGTGGGCTTATAAAATC
AGTGAATTTCTTGGAAAAGTAACTTCTTTATCGTATAACATATTGTGAAATTATCCATTTCTTTTAATTT
TTTAGTGTTATTGGATATTTTTGTATGATTATTGATTTGCATAGGATAATGACTTTTGTATCAAGTTGGT
GAACAAGTCTCGTTAAAAAAGGCAAGTGGTTTGGTGACTCGATTTATTCTTGTTATTTAATTCATATATC
AATGGATCTTATTTGGGGCCTGGTCCATATTTAACACTCGTGTTCAGTCCAATGACCAATAATATTTTTT
CATTAATAACAATGTAACAAGAATGATACACAAAACATTCTTTGAATAAGTTCGCTATGAAGAAGGGAAC
TTATCCGGTCCTAGATCATCAGTTCATACAAACCTCCATAGAGTTCAACATCTTAAACAAGAATATCCTG
ATCTGAAGAATGTGGAGGCTTTAGTCCCTTGGATACTTGGGAGGCTGTGGAAGAACAGAAACGAGCTGGT
GCTTAAAGGGAGGGAATTTGGAACCAATGAGGTATTAGTAAGGACACAAGAAGATGCAGATGAGTGGATT
AGAAGGAAAGAGGCTCAGAATGTAAGGAAAGCACCAACCACAACACCGTCGGGACAGACGAGAAACATGG
GAAGCTCCACCACAATCTTGGGTTAAGTGCAACTTTGATGGGGCATGGCCAACAGAAGGATTAAAATGTG
GCTTAGGGTGGGTGCTTCGCGATCATACAGGGAAGGTGTTATGGTTAGGTGCAAGAGCTGTGGTAAAAGT
AAGAAGCGTGCTGGAAGTAGAAGTGGAGGCTCTTAGATGGGCTGTGCTGTCATTATCCCGATTCAATTAT
AGGAAGATCATTTTTGAGGTGGATTCTCAGCAACTTGTGTCTTTGGTTACATGAAAGTTATGCTTGTCAA
GTCTCAATCCAATTATCCAAGACATAAAGTATCTACTTAGCAAGTTTGAGGATTTTATGCTTGTGCATAC
AAGCCGAGAAGGAAATGGAGTGGCAGATAGAATAGCTAAGGAATCTCTTTCTTTTGAGAATTATGATCTA
AAGTTGTATTCTATTGTACCAATTTGGGTTAAAAGCTCTGTTGAGCTAGACTGGTACCTTCCTAGGATAC
TAGTGATCTAGAGTCGACCTGCAGGCATGCAAGCTTGGCACTGGCCGTCGTTTTACAACGTCGTGACTGG
GAAAACCCTGGCGTTACCCAACTTAATCGCCTTGCAGCACATCCCCCTTTCGCCAGCTGGCGTAATAGCG
AAGAGGCCCGCACCGATCGCCCTTCCCAACAGTTGCGCAGCCTGAATGGCGAATGCTAGAGCAGCTTGAG
CTTGGATCAGATTGTCGTTTCCCGCCTTCAGTTTAAACTATCAGTGTTTGACAGGATATATTGGCGGGTA
AACCTAAGAGAAAAGAGCGTTTATTAGAATAATCGGATATTTAAAAGGGCGTGAAAAGGTTTATCCGTTC
GTCCATTTGTATGTGCATGCCAACCACAGGGTTCCCCTCGGGATCAAAGTACTTTGATCCAACCCCTCCG
CTGCTATAGTGCAGTCGGCTTCTGACGTTCAGTGCAGCCGTCTTCTGAAAACGACATGTCGCACAAGTCC
TAAGTTACGCGACAGGCTGCCGCCCTGCCCTTTTCCTGGCGTTTTCTTGTCGCGTGTTTTAGTCGCATAA
AGTAGAATACTTGCGACTAGAACCGGAGACATTACGCCATGAACAAGAGCGCCGCCGCTGGCCTGCTGGG
CTATGCCCGCGTCAGCACCGACGACCAGGACTTGACCAACCAACGGGCCGAACTGCACGCGGCCGGCTGC
ACCAAGCTGTTTTCCGAGAAGATCACCGGCACCAGGCGCGACCGCCCGGAGCTGGCCAGGATGCTTGACC
ACCTACGCCCTGGCGACGTTGTGACAGTGACCAGGCTAGACCGCCTGGCCCGCAGCACCCGCGACCTACT
GGACATTGCCGAGCGCATCCAGGAGGCCGGCGCGGGCCTGCGTAGCCTGGCAGAGCCGTGGGCCGACACC
ACCACGCCGGCCGGCCGCATGGTGTTGACCGTGTTCGCCGGCATTGCCGAGTTCGAGCGTTCCCTAATCA
TCGACCGCACCCGGAGCGGGCGCGAGGCCGCCAAGGCCCGAGGCGTGAAGTTTGGCCCCCGCCCTACCCT
CACCCCGGCACAGATCGCGCACGCCCGCGAGCTGATCGACCAGGAAGGCCGCACCGTGAAAGAGGC
Features (pLannotate 1.2.2; 28 found; start..end, strand, type, name):
    468..1097    +  CDS            pVS1 StaA: stability protein from the Pseudomonas plasmid pVS1 (Heeb et al., 2000)
   1526..2599    +  CDS            pVS1 RepA: replication protein from the Pseudomonas plasmid pVS1 (Heeb et al., 2000)
   2665..2859    +  rep_origin     pVS1 oriV: origin of replication for the Pseudomonas plasmid pVS1 (Heeb et al., 2000)
   3062..3101    +  CDS            rop (fragment): Rop protein, which maintains plasmids at low copy number; rop
   3203..3343    +  misc_feature   bom: basis of mobility region from pBR322
   3529..4117    -  rep_origin     ori: high-copy-number ColE1/pMB1/pBR322/pUC origin of replication
   4204..4998    -  CDS            KanR: aminoglycoside phosphotransferase; aphA-3; confers resistance to kanamycin
   5423..5447    +  misc_feature   LB T-DNA repeat: left border repeat from nopaline C58 T-DNA
   5525..5699    -  polyA_signal   CaMV poly(A) signal: cauliflower mosaic virus polyadenylation signal
   5740..6765    -  CDS            HygR: hygromycin B phosphotransferase confers resistance to hygromycin
   6832..7508    -  promoter       CaMV 35S promoter (enhanced): cauliflower mosaic virus 35S promoter with a duplicated enhancer region
   7598..7686    +  CDS            lacI (fragment): lac repressor; lacI; The lac repressor binds to the lac operator to inhibit transcription in E. coli. This inhibition can be relieved by adding lactose or isopropyl-β-D-thiogalactopyranoside (IPTG).
   7699..7720    +  protein_bind   CAP binding site: CAP binding activates transcription in the presence of cAMP. E. coli catabolite activator protein
   7735..7765    +  promoter       lac promoter: promoter for the E. coli lac operon
   7769..7791    +  protein_bind   lac operator (fragment): The lac repressor binds to the lac operator to inhibit transcription in E. coli. This inhibition can be relieved by adding lactose or isopropyl-β-D-thiogalactopyranoside (IPTG). lac repressor encoded by lacI
   7829..8461    -  terminator     E9 terminator: terminator and polyadenylation signal from the pea rbcS-E9 gene
   8543..8667    +  protein_bind   attR2: mutant version of attR; recombination site for the Gateway® LR reaction LR Clonase™
   8708..9013    -  CDS            ccdB: CcdB, a bacterial toxin that poisons DNA gyrase; ccdB; Plasmids containing the ccdB gene cannot be propagated in standard E. coli strains.
   9018..9176    -  CDS            ccdA (fragment): CCDA_ECO57 - Also known as H, letA. Experimental evidence at protein level: Swiss-Prot protein existence level 1. Antitoxin component of a type II toxin-antitoxin (TA) system which inhibits the post-segregational killing (PSK) of plasmid-free cells, also referred to as a plasmid addiction system. Binds to and blocks the activity of CcdB; will also remove bound CcdB protein from the CcdB-GyrA complex by forming a CcdA-CcdB complex, a process termed rejuvenation. Functions as a transcriptional corepressor for the ccdAB operon, repression also requires CcdB (By similarity). From Escherichia coli
   9333..10013   -  CDS            CmR: chloramphenicol acetyltransferase confers resistance to chloramphenicol
  10014..10043   -  promoter       cat promoter (fragment): promoter of the E. coli cat gene encoding chloramphenicol acetyltransferase
  10067..10097   -  promoter       lac UV5 promoter: E. coli lac promoter with an "up" mutation
  10122..10246   -  protein_bind   attR1: mutant version of attR; recombination site for the Gateway® LR reaction LR Clonase™
  11596..11643   -  CDS            2xFLAG: two tandem FLAG® epitope tags
  13657..13686   +  misc_feature   MCS (fragment): pUC18/19 multiple cloning site
  13689..13843   +  CDS            lacZα (fragment): LacZα fragment of β-galactosidase; lacZ fragment
  13909..13933   +  misc_feature   RB T-DNA repeat: right border repeat from nopaline C58 T-DNA
  14273..14674   +  CDS            Y4CG_SINFN (fragment): Protein inferred from homology: Swiss-Prot protein existence level 3. From Sinorhizobium fredii (strain NBRC 101917 / NGR234).
