[The description below was written by a language model from this plasmid's Addgene catalogue record and pLannotate feature annotations shown in this document.]
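Description:
pMK025 is a roughly 14.8 kb binary T-DNA plant expression vector, supplied as an empty backbone for inserting guide sequences for the RNA-guided editor ISYmu1 by PaqCI Golden Gate assembly. Outside the T-DNA borders it has a pCAMBIA-like arrangement. A high-copy ColE1/pMB1-type origin with the pBR322 bom region supports replication in E. coli. The pVS1 oriV, RepA and StaA functions provide replication and stable maintenance in Agrobacterium. An aphA-3 kanamycin resistance gene gives bacterial selection.

Between the nopaline-type left and right border repeats, a hygromycin phosphotransferase gene driven by the enhanced CaMV 35S promoter and ended by the CaMV poly(A) signal allows selection of transformed plant cells. The cloning site is marked by a counter-selectable stuffer: a ccdB toxin gene and a chloramphenicol resistance gene (with cat and lacUV5 promoter elements), flanked by attR1 and attR2 Gateway sites. This cassette explains why the plasmid is propagated in a ccdB-tolerant strain. According to the stated purpose, replacing the stuffer with a guide removes the toxin, so correct assemblies should grow in standard strains.

A pea rbcS-E9 terminator lies just beyond the stuffer on the same strand, and a 2xFLAG tag sits upstream within a large unannotated stretch of several kilobases. That stretch presumably holds the ISYmu1 coding sequence and its plant promoter. However, the feature table does not annotate the nuclease, its promoter, the guide scaffold or the PaqCI sites. Remnants of lac regulatory elements, a pUC MCS and lacZα are backbone carry-over. The associated work concerns heritable genome editing in Arabidopsis.
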