Addgene plasmid #236572: pMK025
Purpose: (Empty Backbone) Cloning vector for PaqCI Golden Gate assembly of ISYmu1 guides into ISYmu1 plant expression vector
Depositing lab: Steven Jacobsen. Depositing organization: University of California, Los Angeles (UCLA). Publication: Viral delivery of an RNA-guided genome editor for transgene-free germline editing in Arabidopsis. Weiss T, Kamalu M, Shi H, Li Z, Amerasekera J, Zhong Z, Adler BA, Song MM, Vohra K, Wirnowski G, Chitkara S, Ambrose C, Steinmetz N, Sridharan A, Sahagun D, Banfield JF, Doudna JA, Jacobsen SE. Nat Plants. 2025 Apr 22. doi: 10.1038/s41477-025-01989-9. PubMed 40263581.
Backbone
  Vector backbone: T-DNA
  Vector type: Plant Expression
Growth in bacteria
  Bacterial resistance: Kanamycin, 50 μg/mL
  Growth temperature: 37°C
  Growth strain: ccdB Survival
  Copy number: Unknown
Terms and licenses: Academic/Nonprofit Terms; Industry Terms: Not Available to Industry
Depositor comments: Please visit https://doi.org/10.1101/2024.07.17.603964 for bioRxiv preprint.
How to cite: pMK025 was a gift from Steven Jacobsen (Addgene plasmid # 236572 ; http://n2t.net/addgene:236572 ; RRID:Addgene_236572)
